Addgene plasmid #148981: pGBW-m4046341
Purpose: Yeast Expression plasmid for SARS-CoV-2 nsp6
Depositing lab: Ginkgo Bioworks & Benjie Chen. Depositing organization: Ginkgo Bioworks.
Backbone
  Vector backbone: AmpR; 2u URA3
  Backbone size w/o insert (bp): 4078
  Vector type: Yeast Expression
  Selectable markers: URA3
Growth in bacteria
  Bacterial resistance: Ampicillin, 100 μg/mL
  Growth temperature: 37°C
  Growth strain: DH5alpha
  Copy number: High Copy
Gene/Insert
  Gene/Insert name: SARS-CoV-2 nsp6
  Species: S. cerevisiae (budding yeast); Severe acute respiratory syndrome coronavirus 2
  Insert size (bp): 863
  Mutation: wt
  Entrez Gene: ORF1ab (a.k.a. GU280_gp01)
  Promoter: pGAL1
  Tag / fusion protein: Cleavable thrombin;MBP (C terminal on backbone)
  Cloning method: Unknown
Resource information
  A portion of this plasmid was derived from a plasmid made by: GinkgoBioworks
Depositor comments: NCBI Reference Sequence: YP_009725302.1. Created by gene synthesis with Not1 site. NGS used for QC was performed by Ginkgo and may not fully cover the entire plasmid.
How to cite: pGBW-m4046341 was a gift from Ginkgo Bioworks & Benjie Chen (Addgene plasmid # 148981 ; http://n2t.net/addgene:148981 ; RRID:Addgene_148981)
