[The description below was written by a language model from this plasmid's Addgene catalogue record and pLannotate feature annotations shown in this document.]
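Description:
pGBW-m4046341 is a yeast episomal expression plasmid for producing SARS-CoV-2 non-structural protein 6 (nsp6) in Saccharomyces cerevisiae. It is an E. coli–yeast shuttle vector. In bacteria it replicates from a ColE1/pUC-type origin and is selected with ampicillin through a β-lactamase gene that the annotation places downstream of a cat promoter. The record lists it as high copy, although a short rop-like segment is also annotated next to AmpR. In yeast it is maintained at multiple copies by the 2μ origin and selected by uracil prototrophy through URA3 with its own promoter; this marker can also be counterselected with 5-FOA. Short phage T3Te and T7Te terminators and a tonB terminator flank the bacterial modules, presumably to insulate them from read-through transcription.

The expression cassette is driven by the galactose-inducible, Gal4-regulated GAL1 promoter. It contains a wild-type nsp6 coding sequence of about 860 bp, made by gene synthesis. The listing of budding yeast alongside the virus as species may reflect codon adaptation, but the record does not say so. The automated annotation identifies this ORF only as a fragment of the ORF1a polyprotein, and the accompanying nsp10 functional text is generic to that database entry, not a description of the insert. Downstream of nsp6, the catalogue describes a thrombin-cleavable C-terminal maltose-binding protein tag, which matches the annotated malE fragment, and the cassette ends in a CYC1 terminator. MBP can aid solubility and allow amylose affinity purification, and the thrombin site allows the tag to be removed. The plasmid suits inducible expression and purification of nsp6 in yeast. The depositor notes that its sequencing QC may not cover the whole plasmid.
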