Features (pLannotate 1.2.2; 14 found; start..end, strand, type, name):
     25..466     +  promoter       GAL1 promoter: S. cerevisiae GAL1; inducible promoter, regulated by Gal4
    481..1344    +  CDS            R1A_SARS2 (fragment): Experimental evidence at protein level: Swiss-Prot protein existence level 1. [Non-structural protein 10]: Plays a pivotal role in viral transcription by stimulating both nsp14 3'-5' exoribonuclease and nsp16 2'-O-methyltransferase activities. Therefore plays an essential role in viral mRNAs cap methylation. From Severe acute respiratory syndrome coronavirus 2 (2019-nCoV) (SARS-CoV-2).
   1360..2460    +  CDS            malE (fragment): MALE_ECO57 - Experimental evidence at protein level: Swiss-Prot protein existence level 1. Part of the ABC transporter complex MalEFGK involved in maltose/maltodextrin import. Binds maltose and higher maltodextrins. From Escherichia coli O157:H7.
   2489..2661    +  terminator     CYC1 terminator (fragment): S. cerevisiae CYC1; transcription terminator for CYC1
   2697..2873    +  promoter       URA3 promoter (fragment): S. cerevisiae URA3
   2874..3677    +  CDS            URA3: orotidine-5'-phosphate decarboxylase, required for uracil biosynthesis; S. cerevisiae URA3; yeast auxotrophic marker, counterselectable with 5-fluoroorotic acid (5-FOA)
   3760..4742    -  rep_origin     2μ ori: yeast 2μ plasmid origin of replication
   4820..4849    +  terminator     T3Te terminator: phage T3 early transcription terminator
   4871..5458    +  rep_origin     ori: high-copy-number ColE1/pMB1/pBR322/pUC origin of replication
   5470..5497    -  terminator     T7Te terminator: phage T7 early transcription terminator
   5521..5712    -  CDS            rop: Rop protein, which maintains plasmids at low copy number; rop
   5713..6573    -  CDS            AmpR: β-lactamase; bla; confers resistance to ampicillin, carbenicillin, and related antibiotics
   6574..6676    -  promoter       cat promoter: promoter of the E. coli cat gene encoding chloramphenicol acetyltransferase
   6677..6708    -  terminator     tonB terminator: bidirectional E. coli tonB-P14 transcription terminator
>Addgene plasmid #148981 | pGBW-m4046341 | depositor full sequence | sequence record 291434 | Full Sequence
GCGGCCGCTTGCTATATTGAAGTACGGATTAGAAGCCGCCGAGCGGGCGACAGCCCTCCGACGGAAGACT
CTCCTCCGTGCGTCCTCGTCTTCACCGGTCGCGTTCCTGAAACGCAGATGTGCCTCGCGCCGCACTGCTC
CGAACAATAAAGATTCTACAATACTAGCTTTTATGGTTATGAAGAGGAAAAATTGGCAGTAACCTGGCCC
CACAAACCTTCAAATTAACGAATCAAATTAACAACCATAGGATGATAATGCGATTAGTTTTTTAGCCTTA
TTTCTGGGGTAATTAATCAGCGAAGCGATGATTTTTGATCTATTAACAGATATATAAATGGAAAAGCTGC
ATAACCACTTTAACTAATACTTTCAACATTTTCAGTTTGTATTACTTCTTATTCAAATGTCATAAAAGTA
TCAACAAAAAATTGTTAATATACCTCTATACTTTAACGTCAAGGAGAAAAAACTATAATGGCAGTGAAAA
GAACAATCAAGGGTACACACCACTGGTTGTTACTCACAATTTTGACTTCACTTTTAGTTTTAGTCCAGAG
TACTCAATGGTCTTTGTTCTTTTTTTTGTATGAAAATGCCTTTTTACCTTTTGCTATGGGTATTATTGCT
ATGTCTGCTTTTGCAATGATGTTTGTCAAACATAAGCATGCATTTCTCTGTTTGTTTTTGTTACCTTCTC
TTGCCACTGTAGCTTATTTTAATATGGTCTATATGCCTGCTAGTTGGGTGATGCGTATTATGACATGGTT
GGATATGGTTGATACTAGTTTGTCTGGTTTTAAGCTAAAAGACTGTGTTATGTATGCATCAGCTGTAGTG
TTACTAATCCTTATGACAGCAAGAACTGTGTATGATGATGGTGCTAGGAGAGTGTGGACACTTATGAATG
TCTTGACACTCGTTTATAAAGTTTATTATGGTAATGCTTTAGATCAAGCCATTTCCATGTGGGCTCTTAT
AATCTCTGTTACTTCTAACTACTCAGGTGTAGTTACAACTGTCATGTTTTTGGCCAGAGGTATTGTTTTT
ATGTGTGTTGAGTATTGCCCTATTTTCTTCATAACTGGTAATACACTTCAGTGTATAATGCTAGTTTATT
GTTTCTTAGGCTATTTTTGTACTTGTTACTTTGGCCTCTTTTGTTTACTCAACCGCTACTTTAGACTGAC
TCTTGGTGTTTATGATTACTTAGTTTCTACACAGGAGTTTAGATATATGAATTCACAGGGACTACTCCCA
CCCAAGAATAGCATAGATGCCTTCAAACTCAACATTAAATTGTTGGGTGTTGGTGGCAAACCTTGTATCA
AAGTAGCCACTGTACTCGTGCCGAGAGGTTCTAAAATCGAGGAAGGTAAGCTAGTCATTTGGATAAATGG
AGATAAGGGTTACAACGGTTTGGCAGAAGTAGGCAAGAAATTTGAAAAGGACACAGGTATCAAGGTGACG
GTTGAACATCCAGACAAGTTAGAAGAAAAATTCCCTCAAGTTGCTGCTACTGGTGATGGTCCCGACATTA
TTTTCTGGGCCCACGATCGTTTTGGTGGATATGCTCAGTCAGGTTTGCTGGCTGAGATCACCCCAGACAA
GGCCTTCCAAGATAAATTGTACCCATTCACTTGGGATGCTGTCAGATACAACGGTAAGCTTATAGCATAT
CCAATTGCTGTTGAAGCCTTATCGTTGATCTACAATAAGGACTTGTTACCTAACCCACCAAAGACATGGG
AAGAAATTCCAGCTTTGGATAAAGAGCTAAAGGCCAAGGGAAAAAGCGCTTTGATGTTTAACTTACAAGA
ACCTTATTTCACCTGGCCATTAATCGCTGCTGACGGTGGTTACGCATTTAAATACGAAAACGGTAAGTAT
GACATTAAGGATGTCGGCGTTGATAATGCTGGTGCAAAGGCTGGTTTGACCTTCTTGGTTGATTTAATAA
AGAATAAACACATGAACGCTGACACTGACTACTCTATCGCCGAAGCCGCTTTCAACAAGGGTGAAACTGC
TATGACCATAAATGGTCCATGGGCCTGGAGTAACATTGATACTTCTAAAGTAAACTATGGTGTCACTGTT
TTGCCTACATTCAAAGGCCAACCATCCAAGCCCTTTGTCGGTGTTCTATCCGCTGGCATCAATGCTGCTT
CTCCAAACAAGGAGCTAGCTAAAGAATTTTTGGAAAATTACTTGTTAACTGACGAAGGTTTGGAGGCCGT
TAACAAGGACAAGCCATTGGGTGCTGTCGCTTTGAAATCTTACGAAGAAGAATTGGCTAAGGATCCCAGA
ATTGCCGCTACCATGGAGAACGCCCAAAAGGGTGAAATTATGCCAAACATCCCACAAATGTCAGCCTTCT
GGTACGCAGTTAGGACTGCCGTGATTAATGCTGCTTCCGGTAGACAAACCGTCGACGAAGCATTAAAAGA
TGCTCAAACGTAAACAGGCCCCTTTTCCTTTGTCGATATCATGTAATTAGTTATGTCACGCTTACATTCA
CGCCCTCCTCCCACATCCGCTCTAACCGAAAAGGAAGGAGTTAGACAACCTGAAGTCTAGGTCCCTATTT
ATTTTTTTTAATAGTTATGTTAGTATTAAGAACGTTATTTATATTTCAAATTTTTCTTTTTTTTCTGTAC
AAAGCGGCCGCCGAACCACTAGTGCACTGCAGTACACGGTTTCCTTGAAATTTTTTTGATTCGGTAATCT
CCGAACAGAAGGAAGAACGAAGGAAGGAGCACAGACTTAGATTGGTATATATACGCATATGTAGTGTTGA
AGAAACATGAAATTGCCCAGTATTCTTAACCCAACTGCACAGAACAAAAACGTGCAGGAAACGAAGATAA
ATCATGTCGAAAGCTACATATAAGGAACGTGCTGCTACTCATCCTAGTCCTGTTGCTGCCAAGCTATTTA
ATATCATGCACGAAAAGCAAACAAACTTGTGTGCTTCATTGGATGTTCGTACCACCAAGGAATTACTGGA
GTTAGTTGAAGCATTAGGTCCCAAAATTTGTTTACTAAAAACACATGTGGATATCTTGACTGATTTTTCC
ATGGAGGGCACAGTTAAGCCGCTAAAGGCATTATCCGCCAAGTACAATTTTTTACTCTTCGAGGACAGAA
AATTTGCTGACATTGGTAATACAGTCAAATTGCAGTACTCTGCGGGTGTATACAGAATAGCAGAATGGGC
AGACATTACGAATGCACACGGTGTGGTGGGCCCAGGTATTGTTAGCGGTTTGAAGCAGGCGGCAGAAGAA
GTAACAAAGGAACCTAGAGGCCTTTTGATGTTAGCAGAATTGTCATGCAAGGGCTCCCTATCTACTGGAG
AATATACTAAGGGTACTGTTGACATTGCGAAGAGCGACAAAGATTTTGTTATCGGCTTTATTGCTCAAAG
AGACATGGGTGGAAGAGATGAAGGTTACGATTGGTTGATTATGACACCCGGTGTGGGTTTAGATGACAAG
GGAGATGCATTGGGTCAACAGTATAGAACCGTGGATGATGTGGTTTCTACAGGATCTGACATTATTATTG
TTGGAAGAGGACTATTTGCAAAGGGAAGGGATGCTAAGGTAGAGGGTGAACGTTACAGAAAAGCAGGCTG
GGAAGCATATTTGAGAAGATGCGGCCAGCAAAACTAAAAAACTGTATTATAAGTAAATGCATGTATACTA
AACTCACAAATTAGAGCTTCAATTTAATTATATCAGTTATTACCCGAGTAACGAAGCATCTGTGCTTCAT
TTTGTAGAACAAAAATGCAACGCGAGAGCGCTAATTTTTCAAACAAAGAATCTGAGCTGCATTTTTACAG
AACAGAAATGCAACGCGAAAGCGCTATTTTACCAACGAAGAATCTGTGCTTCATTTTTGTAAAACAAAAA
TGCAACGCGAGAGCGCTAATTTTTCAAACAAAGAATCTGAGCTGCATTTTTACAGAACAGAAATGCAACG
CGAGAGCGCTATTTTACCAACAAAGAATCTATACTTCTTTTTTGTTCTACAAAAATGCATCCCGAGAGCG
CTATTTTTCTAACAAAGCATCTTAGATTACTTTTTTTCTCCTTTGTGCGCTCTATAATGCAGTCTCTTGA
TAACTTTTTGCACTGTAGGTCCGTTAAGGTTAGAAGAAGGCTACTTTGGTGTCTATTTTCTCTTCCATAA
AAAAAGCCTGACTCCACTTCCCGCGTTTACTGATTACTAGCGAAGCTGCGGGTGCATTTTTTCAAGATAA
AGGCATCCCCGATTATATTCTATACCGATGTGGATTGCGCATACTTTGTGAACAGAAAGTGATAGCGTTG
ATGATTCTTCATTGGTCAGAAAATTATGAACGGTTTCTTCTATTTTGTCTCTATATACTACGTATAGGAA
ATGTTTACATTTTCGTATTGTTTTCGATTCACTCTATGAATAGTTCTTACTACAATTTTTTTGTCTAAAG
AGTAATACTAGAGATAAACATAAAAAATGTAGAGGTCGAGTTTAGATGCAAGTTCAAGGAGCGAAAGGTG
GATGGGTAGGTTATATAGGGATATAGCACAGAGATATATAGCAAAGAGATACTTTTGAGCAATGTTTGTG
GAAGCGGTATTCGCAATATTTTAGTAGCTCGTTACAGTCCGGTGCGTTTTTGGTTTTTTGAAAGTGCGTC
ATCAGAGCGCTTTTGGTTTTCAAAAGCGCTCTGAAGTTCCTATACTTTCTAGCTAGAGAATAGGAACTTC
CCGAGCGGCCGCGTGTTACAAGCTTGACTCCAGCGTAACTGGACTGCAATCAACTCACTGGCTCACCTTC
ACGGGTGGGCCTTTCTTCGGTAGAAAATCAAAGGATCTTCTTGAGATCCTTTTTTTCTGCGCGTAATCTG
CTGCTTGCAAACAAAAAAACCACCGCTACCAGCGGTGGTTTGTTTGCCGGATCAAGAGCTACCAACTCTT
TTTCCGAGGTAACTGGCTTCAGCAGAGCGCAGATACCAAATACTGTTCTTCTAGTGTAGCCGTAGTTAGG
CCACCACTTCAAGAACTCTGTAGCACCGCCTACATACCTCGCTCTGCTAATCCTGTTACCAGTGGCTGCT
GCCAGTGGCGATAAGTCGTGTCTTACCGGGTTGGACTCAAGACGATAGTTACCGGATAAGGCGCAGCGGT
CGGGCTGAACGGGGGGTTCGTGCACACAGCCCAGCTTGGAGCGAACGACCTACACCGAACTGAGATACCT
ACAGCGTGAGCTATGAGAAAGCGCCACGCTTCCCGAAGGGAGAAAGGCGGACAGGTATCCGGTAAGCGGC
AGGGTCGGAACAGGAGAGCGCACGAGGGAGCTTCCAGGGGTAAACGCCTGGTATCTTTATAGTCCTGTCG
GGTTTCGCCACCTCTGACTTGAGCATCGATTTTTGTGATGCTCGTCAGGGGGGCGGAGCCTATGGAAAAA
CGCCAGCAACGCAGAAAGGCCCACCCGAAGGTGAGCCAGGTGATTACATTTGGGCCCTCATCAGAGGTTT
TCACCGTCATCACCGAAACGCGCGAGGCAGCTGCGGTAAAGCTCATCAGCGTGGTCGTGAAGCGATTCAC
AGATGTCTGCCTGTTCATCCGCGTCCAGCTCGTTGAGTTTCTCCAGAAGCGTTAATGTCTGGCTTCTGAT
AAAGCGGGCCATGTTAAGGGCGGTTTTTTCCTGTTTGGTCACTTACCAATGCTTAATCAGTGAGGCACCT
ATCTCAGCGATCTGTCTATTTCGTTCATCCATAGTTGCCTGACTCCCCGTCGTGTAGATAACTACGATGC
GGGAGGGCTTACCATCTGGCCCCAGTGCTGCAATGATACCGCGAGACCCACGCTCACCGGCTCCAGATTT
ATCAGCAATAAACCAGCCAGCCGGGAGGGCCGAGCGCAGAAGTGATCCTGCAACTTTATCCGCCTCCATC
CAGTCTATTAATTGTTGCCGGGAAGCTAGAGTAAGTAGTTCGCCAGTTAATAGTTTGCGCAACGTTGTTG
CCATTGCTACAGGCATCGTGGTGTCACGCTCGTCGTTTGGTATGGCTTCATTCAGCTCCGGTTCCCAACG
ATCAAGGCGAGTTACATGATCCCCCATGTTGTGCAAAAAAGCGGTTAGCTCCTTCGGTCCTCCGATCGTT
GCCAGAAGTAAGTTGGCCGCAGTGTTATCACTCATGGTTATGGCAGCACTGCATAATTCTCTTACTGTCA
TGCCATCCGTGAGATGCTTTTCTGTGACTGGTGAGTACTCAACCAAGTCATTCTGAGAATAGTGTATGCG
GCGACCGAGTTGCTCTTGCCCGGCGTCAATACGGGATAATACCGCGCCACATAGCAGAACTTTAAAAGTG
CTCATCATTGGAAAACGTTCTTCGGGGCGTAAACTCTCAAGGATCTTACCGCTGTTGAGATCCAGTTCGA
TGTAACCCACTCGTGCACCCAACTGATCTTCAGCATCTTTTACTTTCACCAGCGTTTCTGGGTGAGCAAA
AACAGGAAGGCAAAATGCCGCAAAAAAGGGAATAAGGGCGACACGGAAATGTTGAATACTCATTTTAGCT
TCCTTAGCTCCTGAAAATCTCGATAACTCAAAAAATACGCCCGGTAGTGATCTTATTTCATTATGGTGAA
AGTTGGAACCTCTTACGTGCCGATCAAGTCAAAAGCCTCCGGTCGGAGGCTTTTGACTTTCTGCTATGGA
GGTCAGGTATGATTTAAATGGTCAGTTAGA
