>Addgene plasmid #148981 | pGBW-m4046341 | addgene partial sequence | sequence record 297238 | Ginkgo NGS Result
GCGGCCGCTTGCTATATTGAAGTACGGATTAGAAGCCGCCGAGCGGGCGACAGCCCTCCGACGGAAGACT
CTCCTCCGTGCGTCCTCGTCTTCACCGGTCGCGTTCCTGAAACGCAGATGTGCCTCGCGCCGCACTGCTC
CGAACAATAAAGATTCTACAATACTAGCTTTTATGGTTATGAAGAGGAAAAATTGGCAGTAACCTGGCCC
CACAAACCTTCAAATTAACGAATCAAATTAACAACCATAGGATGATAATGCGATTAGTTTTTTAGCCTTA
TTTCTGGGGTAATTAATCAGCGAAGCGATGATTTTTGATCTATTAACAGATATATAAATGGAAAAGCTGC
ATAACCACTTTAACTAATACTTTCAACATTTTCAGTTTGTATTACTTCTTATTCAAATGTCATAAAAGTA
TCAACAAAAAATTGTTAATATACCTCTATACTTTAACGTCAAGGAGAAAAAACTATAATGGCAGTGAAAA
GAACAATCAAGGGTACACACCACTGGTTGTTACTCACAATTTTGACTTCACTTTTAGTTTTAGTCCAGAG
TACTCAATGGTCTTTGTTCTTTTTTTTGTATGAAAATGCCTTTTTACCTTTTGCTATGGGTATTATTGCT
ATGTCTGCTTTTGCAATGATGTTTGTCAAACATAAGCATGCATTTCTCTGTTTGTTTTTGTTACCTTCTC
TTGCCACTGTAGCTTATTTTAATATGGTCTATATGCCTGCTAGTTGGGTGATGCGTATTATGACATGGTT
GGATATGGTTGATACTAGTTTGTCTGGTTTTAAGCTAAAAGACTGTGTTATGTATGCATCAGCTGTAGTG
TTACTAATCCTTATGACAGCAAGAACTGTGTATGATGATGGTGCTAGGAGAGTGTGGACACTTATGAATG
TCTTGACACTCGTTTATAAAGTTTATTATGGTAATGCTTTAGATCAAGCCATTTCCATGTGGGCTCTTAT
AATCTCTGTTACTTCTAACTACTCAGGTGTAGTTACAACTGTCATGTTTTTGGCCAGAGGTATTGTTTTT
ATGTGTGTTGAGTATTGCCCTATTTTCTTCATAACTGGTAATACACTTCAGTGTATAATGCTAGTTTATT
GTTTCTTAGGCTATTTTTGTACTTGTTACTTTGGCCTCTTTTGTTTACTCAACCGCTACTTTAGACTGAC
TCTTGGTGTTTATGATTACTTAGTTTCTACACAGGAGTTTAGATATATGAATTCACAGGGACTACTCCCA
CCCAAGAATAGCATAGATGCCTTCAAACTCAACATTAAATTGTTGGGTGTTGGTGGCAAACCTTGTATCA
AAGTAGCCACTGTACTCGTGCCGAGAGGTTCTAAAATCGAGGAAGGTAAGCTAGTCATTTGGATAAATGG
AGATAAGGGTTACAACGGTTTGGCAGAAGTAGGCAAGAAATTTGAAAAGGACACAGGTATCAAGGTGACG
GTTGAACATCCAGACAAGTTAGAAGAAAAATTCCCTCAAGTTGCTGCTACTGGTGATGGTCCCGACATTA
TTTTCTGGGCCCACGATCGTTTTGGTGGATATGCTCAGTCAGGTTTGCTGGCTGAGATCACCCCAGACAA
GGCCTTCCAAGATAAATTGTACCCATTCACTTGGGATGCTGTCAGATACAACGGTAAGCTTATAGCATAT
CCAATTGCTGTTGAAGCCTTATCGTTGATCTACAATAAGGACTTGTTACCTAACCCACCAAAGACATGGG
AAGAAATTCCAGCTTTGGATAAAGAGCTAAAGGCCAAGGGAAAAAGCGCTTTGATGTTTAACTTACAAGA
ACCTTATTTCACCTGGCCATTAATCGCTGCTGACGGTGGTTACGCATTTAAATACGAAAACGGTAAGTAT
GACATTAAGGATGTCGGCGTTGATAATGCTGGTGCAAAGGCTGGTTTGACCTTCTTGGTTGATTTAATAA
AGAATAAACACATGAACGCTGACACTGACTACTCTATCGCCGAAGCCGCTTTCAACAAGGGTGAAACTGC
TATGACCATAAATGGTCCATGGGCCTGGAGTAACATTGATACTTCTAAAGTAAACTATGGTGTCACTGTT
TTGCCTACATTCAAAGGCCAACCATCCAAGCCCTTTGTCGGTGTTCTATCCGCTGGCATCAATGCTGCTT
CTCCAAACAAGGAGCTAGCTAAAGAATTTTTGGAAAATTACTTGTTAACTGACGAAGGTTTGGAGGCCGT
TAACAAGGACAAGCCATTGGGTGCTGTCGCTTTGAAATCTTACGAAGAAGAATTGGCTAAGGATCCCAGA
ATTGCCGCTACCATGGAGAACGCCCAAAAGGGTGAAATTATGCCAAACATCCCACAAATGTCAGCCTTCT
GGTACGCAGTTAGGACTGCCGTGATTAATGCTGCTTCCGGTAGACAAACCGTCGACGAAGCATTAAAAGA
TGCTCAAACGTAAACAGGCCCCTTTTCCTTTGTCGATATCATGTAATTAGTTATGTCACGCTTACATTCA
CGCCCTCCTCCCACATCCGCTCTAACCGAAAAGGAAGGAGTTAGACAACCTGAAGTCTAGGTCCCTATTT
ATTTTTTTTAATAGTTATGTTAGTATTAAGAACGTTATTTATATTTCAAATTTTTCTTTTTTTTCTGTAC
AAAGCGGCCGCCGAACCACTAGTGCACTGCAGTACACGGTTTCCTTGAAATTTTTTTGATTCGGTAATCT
CCGAACAGAAGGAAGAACGAAGGAAGGAGCACAGACTTAGATTGGTATATATACGCATATGTAGTGTTGA
AGAAACATGAAATTGCCCAGTATTCTTAACCCAACTGCACAGAACAAAAACGTGCAGGAAACGAAGATAA
ATCATGTCGAAAGCTACATATAAGGAACGTGCTGCTACTCATCCTAGTCCTGTTGCTGCCAAGCTATTTA
ATATCATGCACGAAAAGCAAACAAACTTGTGTGCTTCATTGGATGTTCGTACCACCAAGGAATTACTGGA
GTTAGTTGAAGCATTAGGTCCCAAAATTTGTTTACTAAAAACACATGTGGATATCTTGACTGATTTTTCC
ATGGAGGGCACAGTTAAGCCGCTAAAGGCATTATCCGCCAAGTACAATTTTTTACTCTTCGCAGAAAATT
TGCTGACATTGGTAATACAGTCAAATTGCAGTACTCTGCGGGTGTATACAGAATAGCAGAATGGGCAGAC
ATTACGAATGCACACGGTGTGGTGGGCCCAGGTATTGTTAGCGGTTTGAAGCAGGCGGCAGAAGAAGTAA
CAAAGGAACCTAGAGGCCTTTTGATGTTAGCAGAATTGTCATGCAAGGGCTCCCTATCTACTGGAGAATA
TACTAAGGGTACTGTTGACATTGCGAAGAGCGACAAAGATTTTGTTATCGGCTTTATTGCTCAAAGAGAC
ATGGGTGGAAGAGATGAAGGTTACGATTGGTTGATTATGACACCCGGTGTGGGTTTAGATGACAAGGGAG
ATGCATTGGGTCAACAGTATAGAACCGTGGATGATGTGGTTTCTACAGGATCTGACATTATTATTGTTGG
AAGAGGACTATTTGCAAAGGGAAGGGATGCTAAGGTAGAGGGTGAACGTTACAGAAAAGCAGGCTGGGAA
GCATATTTGAGAAGATGCGGCCAGCAAAACTAAAAAACTGTATTATAAGTAAATGCATGTATACTAAACT
CACAAATTAGAGCTTCAATTTAATTATATCAGTTATTACCCGAGTAACGAAGCATCTGTGCTTCATTTTG
TAGAACAAAAATGCAACGCGAGAGCGCTAATTTTTCAAACAAAGAATCTGAGCTGCATTTTTACAGAACA
GAAATGCAACGCGAAAGCGCTATTTTACCAACGAAGAATCTGTGCTTCATTTTTGTAAAACAAAAATGCA
ACGCGAGAGCGCTAATTTTTCAAACAAAGAATCTGAGCTGCATTTTTACAGAACAGAAATGCAACGCGAG
AGCGCTATTTTACCAACAAAGAATCTATACTTCTTTTTTGTTCTACAAAAATGCATCCCGAGAGCGCTAT
TTTTCTAACAAAGCATCTTAGATTACTTTTTTTCTCCTTTGTGCGCTCTATAATGCAGTCTCTTGATAAC
TTTTTGCACTGTAGGTCCGTTAAGGTTAGAAGAAGGCTACTTTGGTGTCTATTTTCTCTTCCATAAAAAA
AGCCTGACTCCACTTCCCGCGTTTACTGATTACTAGCGAAGCTGCGGGTGCATTTTTTCAAGATAAAGGC
ATCCCCGATTATATTCTATACCGATGTGGATTGCGCATACTTTGTGAACAGAAAGTGATAGCGTTGATGA
TTCTTCATTGGTCAGAAAATTATGAACGGTTTCTTCTATTTTGTCTCTATATACTACGTATAGGAAATGT
TTACATTTTCGTATTGTTTTCGATTCACTCTATGAATAGTTCTTACTACAATTTTTTTGTCTAAAGAGTA
ATACTAGAGATAAACATAAAAAATGTAGAGGTCGAGTTTAGATGCAAGTTCAAGGAGCGAAAGGTGGATG
GGTAGGTTATATAGGGATATAGCACAGAGATATATAGCAAAGAGATACTTTTGAGCAATGTTTGTGGAAG
CGGTATTCGCAATATTTTAGTAGCTCGTTACAGTCCGGTGCGTTTTTGGTTTTTTGAAAGTGCGTCATCA
GAGCGCTTTTGGTTTTCAAAAGCGCTCTGAAGTTCCTATACTTTCTAGCTAGAGAATAGGAACTTCCCGA
GCGGCCGCGTGTTACAAGCTTGACTCCAGCGTAACTGGACTGCAATCAACTCACTGGCTCACCTTCACGG
GTGGGCCTTTCTTCGGTAGAAAATCAAAGGATCTTCTTGAGATCCTTTTTTTCTGCGCGTAATCTGCTGC
TTGCAAACAAAAAAACCACCGCTACCAGCGGTGGTTTGTTTGCCGGATCAAGAGCTACCAACTCTTTTTC
CGAGGTAACTGGCTTCAGCAGAGCGCAGATACCAAATACTGTTCTTCTAGTGTAGCCGTAGTTAGGCCAC
CACTTCAAGAACTCTGTAGCACCGCCTACATACCTCGCTCTGCTAATCCTGTTACCAGTGGCTGCTGCCA
GTGGCGATAAGTCGTGTCTTACCGGGTTGGACTCAAGACGATAGTTACCGGATAAGGCGCAGCGGTCGGG
CTGAACGGGGGGTTCGTGCACACAGCCCAGCTTGGAGCGAACGACCTACACCGAACTGAGATACCTACAG
CGTGAGCTATGAGAAAGCGCCACGCTTCCCGAAGGGAGAAAGGCGGACAGGTATCCGGTAAGCGGCAGGG
TCGGAACAGGAGAGCGCACGAGGGAGCTTCCAGGGGTAAACGCCTGGTATCTTTATAGTCCTGTCGGGTT
TCGCCACCTCTGACTTGAGCATCGATTTTTGTGATGCTCGTCAGGGGGGCGGAGCCTATGGAAAAACGCC
AGCAACGCAGAAAGGCCCACCCGAAGGTGAGCCAGGTGATTACATTTGGGCCCTCATCAGAGGTTTTCAC
CGTCATCACCGAAACGCGCGAGGCAGCTGCGGTAAAGCTCATCAGCGTGGTCGTGAAGCGATTCACAGAT
GTCTGCCTGTTCATCCGCGTCCAGCTCGTTGAGTTTCTCCAGAAGCGTTAATGTCTGGCTTCTGATAAAG
CGGGCCATGTTAAGGGCGGTTTTTTCCTGTTTGGTCACTTACCAATGCTTAATCAGTGAGGCACCTATCT
CAGCGATCTGTCTATTTCGTTCATCCATAGTTGCCTGACTCCCCGTCGTGTAGATAACTACGATGCGGGA
GGGCTTACCATCTGGCCCCAGTGCTGCAATGATACCGCGAGACCCACGCTCACCGGCTCCAGATTTATCA
GCAATAAACCAGCCAGCCGGGAGGGCCGAGCGCAGAAGTGATCCTGCAACTTTATCCGCCTCCATCCAGT
CTATTAATTGTTGCCGGGAAGCTAGAGTAAGTAGTTCGCCAGTTAATAGTTTGCGCAACGTTGTTGCCAT
TGCTACAGGCATCGTGGTGTCACGCTCGTCGTTTGGTATGGCTTCATTCAGCTCCGGTTCCCAACGATCA
AGGCGAGTTACATGATCCCCCATGTTGTGCAAAAAAGCGGTTAGCTCCTTCGGTCCTCCGATCGTTGCCA
GAAGTAAGTTGGCCGCAGTGTTATCACTCATGGTTATGGCAGCACTGCATAATTCTCTTACTGTCATGCC
ATCCGTGAGATGCTTTTCTGTGACTGGTGAGTACTCAACCAAGTCATTCTGAGAATAGTGTATGCGGCGA
CCGAGTTGCTCTTGCCCGGCGTCAATACGGGATAATACCGCGCCACATAGCAGAACTTTAAAAGTGCTCA
TCATTGGAAAACGTTCTTCGGGGCGTAAACTCTCAAGGATCTTACCGCTGTTGAGATCCAGTTCGATGTA
ACCCACTCGTGCACCCAACTGATCTTCAGCATCTTTTACTTTCACCAGCGTTTCTGGGTGAGCAAAAACA
GGAAGGCAAAATGCCGCAAAAAAGGGAATAAGGGCGACACGGAAATGTTGAATACTCATTTTAGCTTCCT
TAGCTCCTGAAAATCTCGATAACTCAAAAAATACGCCCGGTAGTGATCTTATTTCATTATGGTGAAAGTT
GGAACCTCTTACGTGCCGATCAAGTCAAAAGCCTCCGGTCGGAGGCTTTTGACTTTCTGCTATGGAGGTC
AGGTATGATTTAAATGGTCAGTTAGA
